Addgene plasmid #53330: C1QBP-bio-His
Purpose: Expresses full-length Complement component 1 Q subcomponent-binding protein ectodomain in mammalian cells. C-terminal rat Cd4d3+4 tag, biotinylation sequence and His tag.
Depositing lab: Gavin Wright. Depositing organization: Wellcome Sanger Institute. Publication: A human platelet receptor protein microarray identifies FcepsilonR1alpha as an activating PEAR1 ligand. Sun Y, Vandenbriele C, Kauskot A, Verhamme P, Hoylaerts MF, Wright GJ. Mol Cell Proteomics. 2015 Feb 23. pii: mcp.M114.046946. 10.1074/mcp.M114.046946 PubMed 25713122.
Backbone
  Vector backbone: pTT3
  Backbone manufacturer: Yves Durocher, NRC
  Backbone size w/o insert (bp): 6618
  Total vector size (bp): 7484
  Modifications to backbone: Rat CD4 d3+4, enzymatic biotinylation sequence, linker and His tag (CD4d3+4-BioLHis).
  Vector type: Mammalian Expression
Growth in bacteria
  Bacterial resistance: Ampicillin, 100 μg/mL
  Growth temperature: 37°C
  Growth strain: Top10
  Copy number: High Copy
Gene/Insert
  Gene/Insert name: C1QBP (alt name: Complement component 1 Q subcomponent-binding protein)
  Species: H. sapiens (human)
  Insert size (bp): 866
  Entrez Gene: C1QBP (a.k.a. COXPD33, GC1QBP, HABP1, SF2AP32, SF2p32, gC1Q-R, gC1qR, p32)
  Promoter: CMV
  Tag / fusion protein: rat CD4 d3+4 (C terminal on backbone); enzymatic biotinylation sequence (C terminal on backbone); His tag (C terminal on backbone)
  Cloning method: Restriction Enzyme; 5′ cloning site NotI (not destroyed); 3′ cloning site AscI (not destroyed)
  Sequencing primers: 5′ CMV-fwd
Resource information
  A portion of this plasmid was derived from a plasmid made by: Insert was chemically synthesised.
Terms and licenses: Academic/Nonprofit Terms; Industry Terms: Not Available to Industry
Depositor comments: Article ref 4
How to cite: C1QBP-bio-His was a gift from Gavin Wright (Addgene plasmid # 53330 ; http://n2t.net/addgene:53330 ; RRID:Addgene_53330)
