[The description below was written by a language model from this plasmid's Addgene catalogue record and pLannotate feature annotations shown in this document.]
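Description:
C1QBP-bio-His is a 7,484 bp mammalian expression plasmid built on the pTT3 backbone, designed to produce a soluble, tagged recombinant form of human complement component 1 Q subcomponent-binding protein (C1QBP, also known as gC1qR, p32 or HABP1). It is propagated in E. coli at high copy through a ColE1/pUC-type origin and selected with ampicillin via the β-lactamase gene. The backbone also carries a fragment of the Epstein-Barr virus oriP, which can support episomal maintenance in cells that supply EBNA1. That feature suits transient expression, although the record does not name a specific host line.

Expression is driven by the CMV immediate-early enhancer and promoter. Downstream lie adenovirus-derived leader and splice sequences and a chimeric intron fragment, which generally improve transcript processing; a short antisense "PTP" hit in this region probably reflects these adenoviral sequences rather than a real coding element. Transcription ends at a rabbit β-globin polyadenylation signal.

The chemically synthesised insert of about 866 bp sits between retained NotI and AscI sites. The annotation detects a fragment resembling a mouse immunoglobulin heavy chain signal sequence just upstream of the C1QBP coding region, consistent with secretion of the product. C1QBP is fused at its C terminus to backbone-encoded rat CD4 domains 3 and 4, then to an enzymatic biotinylation sequence, a linker and a His tag. Only the CD4 portion is annotated in the feature table, so the smaller tags are known from the catalogue entry.

These tags allow His-based purification, and biotinylation would permit capture on streptavidin surfaces. The associated publication describes a human platelet receptor protein microarray used to identify extracellular receptor-ligand interactions.
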