Features (pLannotate 1.2.2; 19 found; start..end, strand, type, name):
    713..768     +  polyA_signal   β-globin poly(A) signal: rabbit β-globin polyadenylation signal (Gil and Proudfoot, 1987)
   1282..2963    -  rep_origin     oriP (fragment): Epstein-Barr virus oriP replication origin (Yates et al., 2000)
   3090..3194    +  promoter       AmpR promoter: bla
   3195..4055    +  CDS            AmpR: β-lactamase; bla; confers resistance to ampicillin, carbenicillin, and related antibiotics
   4226..4814    +  rep_origin     ori: high-copy-number ColE1/pMB1/pBR322/pUC origin of replication
   4997..5089    +  CDS            lacI (fragment): lac repressor; lacI; The lac repressor binds to the lac operator to inhibit transcription in E. coli. This inhibition can be relieved by adding lactose or isopropyl-β-D-thiogalactopyranoside (IPTG).
   5102..5123    +  protein_bind   CAP binding site: CAP binding activates transcription in the presence of cAMP. E. coli catabolite activator protein
   5138..5168    +  promoter       lac promoter: promoter for the E. coli lac operon
   5176..5192    +  protein_bind   lac operator: The lac repressor binds to the lac operator to inhibit transcription in E. coli. This inhibition can be relieved by adding lactose or isopropyl-β-D-thiogalactopyranoside (IPTG). lac repressor encoded by lacI
   5262..5278    +  promoter       tet promoter (fragment): E. coli promoter for tetracycline efflux protein gene
   5288..5313    -  CDS            bla(M) (fragment): β-lactamase lacking the signal sequence; bla(M); allows cytosolic expression of β-lactamase
   5487..5866    +  enhancer       CMV enhancer: human cytomegalovirus immediate early enhancer
   5868..6067    +  promoter       CMV promoter: human cytomegalovirus (CMV) immediate early promoter
   6135..6173    +  misc_feature   Ad SA (fragment): adenovirus major late transcript splice acceptor (Friedrich and Soriano, 1991)
   6206..6415    -  CDS            PTP (fragment): TERM_ADE02 - Experimental evidence at protein level: Swiss-Prot protein existence level 1. Protein covalently bound to the viral DNA that acts as a primer for viral genomic replication by DNA strand displacement. Assembles on the viral origin of replication in an initiation complex with viral polymerase, DBP, host NFIA and host POU2F1/OCT1. During initiation, the polymerase covalently couples the first dCTP with Ser- 580 of pTP. The terminal protein stimulates the template activity over 20 fold compared to protein-free templates. Neo-synthesized viral genomes are linked to two preterminal prot
   6446..6535    +  intron         chimeric intron (fragment): chimera between introns from adenovirus and immunoglobulin heavy chain genes
   6554..6600    +  CDS            IgH signal sequence (fragment): signal sequence from the mouse immunoglobulin heavy chain variable region
   6631..7476    +  CDS            C1QBP: C1QBP_HUMAN - Also known as GC1QBP, HABP1, SF2P32. Experimental evidence at protein level: Swiss-Prot protein existence level 1. (Microbial infection) Involved in replication of Rubella virus. From Homo sapiens (Human).
   7477..553     +  CDS            Cd4 (fragment) (across the origin): CD4_RAT - Experimental evidence at protein level: Swiss-Prot protein existence level 1. Integral membrane glycoprotein that plays an essential role in the immune response and serves multiple functions in responses against both external and internal offenses. In T-cells, functions primarily as a coreceptor for MHC class II molecule:peptide complex. The antigens presented by class II peptides are derived from extracellular proteins while class I peptides are derived from cytosolic proteins. Interacts simultaneously with the T-cell receptor (TCR) and the MHC class II presented by antigen presenti
>Addgene plasmid #53330 | C1QBP-bio-His | depositor full sequence | sequence record 83060 | C1QBP-bio-His sequence 7484 bps
GTCGACCTCCATCACGGCCTATAAGAGTGAGGGGGAGTCAGCGGAGTTCTCCTTCCCACTCAACCTTGGA
GAGGAAAGCCTGCAGGGAGAGTTGAGATGGAAGGCAGAGAAGGCTCCTTCTTCCCAGTCCTGGATCACCT
TCTCCCTAAAGAACCAAAAGGTGTCTGTGCAGAAGTCTACTAGCAACCCCAAGTTCCAGCTGTCCGAAAC
GCTCCCACTCACCCTTCAGATACCCCAGGTCTCCCTTCAGTTTGCTGGTTCTGGCAACCTGACCCTGACT
CTGGACAGAGGGATACTGTATCAGGAAGTGAACCTGGTGGTGATGAAAGTGACTCAGCCCGACAGCAACA
CTTTGACCTGTGAGGTGATGGGACCCACCTCACCCAAGATGAGACTGATCTTGAAGCAGGAGAATCAGGA
GGCCAGGGTCTCCAGGCAGGAGAAAGTGATTCAAGTGCAGGCCCCTGAAGCAGGGGTGTGGCAATGTCTA
CTGAGTGAAGGTGAAGAGGTCAAGATGGACTCCAAGATCCAGGTTTTATCCAAAGGGTTGAATTCCGGCA
GCCTGCACCACATCCTGGACGCCCAGAAGATGCTGTGGAACCACAGGGACAGGAACCTGCCTCCTCTGGC
CCCTCTGGGCCCCCACCACCATCACCACCATTGAGTCTAGACACGTGATTAATTAAGGATCCCCCGACCT
CGACCTCTGGCTAATAAAGGAAATTTATTTTCATTGCAATAGTGTGTTGGAATTTTTTGTGTCTCTCACT
CGGAAGGACATATGGGAGGGCAAATCATTTGGTCGAGATCCCTCGGAGATCTCTAGCTAGAGGATCGATC
CCCGCCCCGGACGAACTAAACCTGACTACGACATCTCTGCCCCTTCTTCGCGGGGCAGTGCATGTAATCC
CTTCAGTTGGTTGGTACAACTTGCCAACTGGGCCCTGTTCCACATGTGACACGGGGGGGGACCAAACACA
AAGGGGTTCTCTGACTGTAGTTGACATCCTTATAAATGGATGTGCACATTTGCCAACACTGAGTGGCTTT
CATCCTGGAGCAGACTTTGCAGTCTGTGGACTGCAACACAACATTGCCTTTATGTGTAACTCTTGGCTGA
AGCTCTTACACCAATGCTGGGGGACATGTACCTCCCAGGGGCCCAGGAAGACTACGGGAGGCTACACCAA
CGTCAATCAGAGGGGCCTGTGTAGCTACCGATAAGCGGACCCTCAAGAGGGCATTAGCAATAGTGTTTAT
AAGGCCCCCTTGTTAACCCTAAACGGGTAGCATATGCTTCCCGGGTAGTAGTATATACTATCCAGACTAA
CCCTAATTCAATAGCATATGTTACCCAACGGGAAGCATATGCTATCGAATTAGGGTTAGTAAAAGGGTCC
TAAGGAACAGCGATATCTCCCACCCCATGAGCTGTCACGGTTTTATTTACATGGGGTCAGGATTCCACGA
GGGTAGTGAACCATTTTAGTCACAAGGGCAGTGGCTGAAGATCAAGGAGCGGGCAGTGAACTCTCCTGAA
TCTTCGCCTGCTTCTTCATTCTCCTTCGTTTAGCTAATAGAATAACTGCTGAGTTGTGAACAGTAAGGTG
TATGTGAGGTGCTCGAAAACAAGGTTTCAGGTGACGCCCCCAGAATAAAATTTGGACGGGGGGTTCAGTG
GTGGCATTGTGCTATGACACCAATATAACCCTCACAAACCCCTTGGGCAATAAATACTAGTGTAGGAATG
AAACATTCTGAATATCTTTAACAATAGAAATCCATGGGGTGGGGACAAGCCGTAAAGACTGGATGTCCAT
CTCACACGAATTTATGGCTATGGGCAACACATAATCCTAGTGCAATATGATACTGGGGTTATTAAGATGT
GTCCCAGGCAGGGACCAAGACAGGTGAACCATGTTGTTACACTCTATTTGTAACAAGGGGAAAGAGAGTG
GACGCCGACAGCAGCGGACTCCACTGGTTGTCTCTAACACCCCCGAAAATTAAACGGGGCTCCACGCCAA
TGGGGCCCATAAACAAAGACAAGTGGCCACTCTTTTTTTTGAAATTGTGGAGTGGGGGCACGCGTCAGCC
CCCACACGCCGCCCTGCGGTTTTGGACTGTAAAATAAGGGTGTAATAACTTGGCTGATTGTAACCCCGCT
AACCACTGCGGTCAAACCACTTGCCCACAAAACCACTAATGGCACCCCGGGGAATACCTGCATAAGTAGG
TGGGCGGGCCAAGATAGGGGCGCGATTGCTGCGATCTGGAGGACAAATTACACACACTTGCGCCTGAGCG
CCAAGCACAGGGTTGTTGGTCCTCATATTCACGAGGTCGCTGAGAGCACGGTGGGCTAATGTTGCCATGG
GTAGCATATACTACCCAAATATCTGGATAGCATATGCTATCCTAATCTATATCTGGGTAGCATAGGCTAT
CCTAATCTATATCTGGGTAGCATATGCTATCCTAATCTATATCTGGGTAGTATATGCTATCCTAATTTAT
ATCTGGGTAGCATAGGCTATCCTAATCTATATCTGGGTAGCATATGCTATCCTAATCTATATCTGGGTAG
TATATGCTATCCTAATCTGTATCCGGGTAGCATATGCTATCCTAATAGAGATTAGGGTAGTATATGCTAT
CCTAATTTATATCTGGGTAGCATATACTACCCAAATATCTGGATAGCATATGCTATCCTAATCTATATCT
GGGTAGCATATGCTATCCTAATCTATATCTGGGTAGCATAGGCTATCCTAATCTATATCTGGGTAGCATA
TGCTATCCTAATCTATATCTGGGTAGTATATGCTATCCTAATTTATATCTGGGTAGCATAGGCTATCCTA
ATCTATATCTGGGTAGCATATGCTATCCTAATCTATATCTGGGTAGTATATGCTATCCTAATCTGTATCC
GGGTAGCATATGCTATCCTCATGATAAGCTGTCAAACATGAGAATTTTCTTGAAGACGAAAGGGCCTCGT
GATACGCCTATTTTTATAGGTTAATGTCATGATAATAATGGTTTCTTAGACGTCAGGTGGCACTTTTCGG
GGAAATGTGCGCGGAACCCCTATTTGTTTATTTTTCTAAATACATTCAAATATGTATCCGCTCATGAGAC
AATAACCCTGATAAATGCTTCAATAATATTGAAAAAGGAAGAGTATGAGTATTCAACATTTCCGTGTCGC
CCTTATTCCCTTTTTTGCGGCATTTTGCCTTCCTGTTTTTGCTCACCCAGAAACGCTGGTGAAAGTAAAA
GATGCTGAAGATCAGTTGGGTGCACGAGTGGGTTACATCGAACTGGATCTCAACAGCGGTAAGATCCTTG
AGAGTTTTCGCCCCGAAGAACGTTTTCCAATGATGAGCACTTTTAAAGTTCTGCTATGTGGCGCGGTATT
ATCCCGTGTTGACGCCGGGCAAGAGCAACTCGGTCGCCGCATACACTATTCTCAGAATGACTTGGTTGAG
TACTCACCAGTCACAGAAAAGCATCTTACGGATGGCATGACAGTAAGAGAATTATGCAGTGCTGCCATAA
CCATGAGTGATAACACTGCGGCCAACTTACTTCTGACAACGATCGGAGGACCGAAGGAGCTAACCGCTTT
TTTGCACAACATGGGGGATCATGTAACTCGCCTTGATCGTTGGGAACCGGAGCTGAATGAAGCCATACCA
AACGACGAGCGTGACACCACGATGCCTGCAGCAATGGCAACAACGTTGCGCAAACTATTAACTGGCGAAC
TACTTACTCTAGCTTCCCGGCAACAATTAATAGACTGGATGGAGGCGGATAAAGTTGCAGGACCACTTCT
GCGCTCGGCCCTTCCGGCTGGCTGGTTTATTGCTGATAAATCTGGAGCCGGTGAGCGTGGGTCTCGCGGT
ATCATTGCAGCACTGGGGCCAGATGGTAAGCCCTCCCGTATCGTAGTTATCTACACGACGGGGAGTCAGG
CAACTATGGATGAACGAAATAGACAGATCGCTGAGATAGGTGCCTCACTGATTAAGCATTGGTAACTGTC
AGACCAAGTTTACTCATATATACTTTAGATTGATTTAAAACTTCATTTTTAATTTAAAAGGATCTAGGTG
AAGATCCTTTTTGATAATCTCATGACCAAAATCCCTTAACGTGAGTTTTCGTTCCACTGAGCGTCAGACC
CCGTAGAAAAGATCAAAGGATCTTCTTGAGATCCTTTTTTTCTGCGCGTAATCTGCTGCTTGCAAACAAA
AAAACCACCGCTACCAGCGGTGGTTTGTTTGCCGGATCAAGAGCTACCAACTCTTTTTCCGAAGGTAACT
GGCTTCAGCAGAGCGCAGATACCAAATACTGTTCTTCTAGTGTAGCCGTAGTTAGGCCACCACTTCAAGA
ACTCTGTAGCACCGCCTACATACCTCGCTCTGCTAATCCTGTTACCAGTGGCTGCTGCCAGTGGCGATAA
GTCGTGTCTTACCGGGTTGGACTCAAGACGATAGTTACCGGATAAGGCGCAGCGGTCGGGCTGAACGGGG
GGTTCGTGCACACAGCCCAGCTTGGAGCGAACGACCTACACCGAACTGAGATACCTACAGCGTGAGCTAT
GAGAAAGCGCCACGCTTCCCGAAGGGAGAAAGGCGGACAGGTATCCGGTAAGCGGCAGGGTCGGAACAGG
AGAGCGCACGAGGGAGCTTCCAGGGGGAAACGCCTGGTATCTTTATAGTCCTGTCGGGTTTCGCCACCTC
TGACTTGAGCGTCGATTTTTGTGATGCTCGTCAGGGGGGCGGAGCCTATGGAAAAACGCCAGCAACGCGG
CCTTTTTACGGTTCCTGGCCTTTTGCTGGCCTTTTGCTCACATGTTCTTTCCTGCGTTATCCCCTGATTC
TGTGGATAACCGTATTACCGCCTTTGAGTGAGCTGATACCGCTCGCCGCAGCCGAACGACCGAGCGCAGC
GAGTCAGTGAGCGAGGAAGCGGAAGAGCGCCCAATACGCAAACCGCCTCTCCCCGCGCGTTGGCCGATTC
ATTAATGCAGCTGGCACGACAGGTTTCCCGACTGGAAAGCGGGCAGTGAGCGCAACGCAATTAATGTGAG
TTAGCTCACTCATTAGGCACCCCAGGCTTTACACTTTATGCTTCCGGCTCGTATGTTGTGTGGAATTGTG
AGCGGATAACAATTTCACACAGGAAACAGCTATGACCATGATTACGCCAAGCTCTAGCTAGAGGTCGACC
AATTCTCATGTTTGACAGCTTATCATCGCAGATCCGGGCAACGTTGTTGCCATTGCTGCAGGCGCAGAAC
TGGTAGGTATGGAAGATCTATACATTGAATCAATATTGGCAATTAGCCATATTAGTCATTGGTTATATAG
CATAAATCAATATTGGCTATTGGCCATTGCATACGTTGTATCTATATCATAATATGTACATTTATATTGG
CTCATGTCCAATATGACCGCCATGTTGACATTGATTATTGACTAGTTATTAATAGTAATCAATTACGGGG
TCATTAGTTCATAGCCCATATATGGAGTTCCGCGTTACATAACTTACGGTAAATGGCCCGCCTGGCTGAC
CGCCCAACGACCCCCGCCCATTGACGTCAATAATGACGTATGTTCCCATAGTAACGCCAATAGGGACTTT
CCATTGACGTCAATGGGTGGAGTATTTACGGTAAACTGCCCACTTGGCAGTACATCAAGTGTATCATATG
CCAAGTCCGCCCCCTATTGACGTCAATGACGGTAAATGGCCCGCCTGGCATTATGCCCAGTACATGACCT
TACGGGACTTTCCTACTTGGCAGTACATCTACGTATTAGTCATCGCTATTACCATGGTGATGCGGTTTTG
GCAGTACACCAATGGGCGTGGATAGCGGTTTGACTCACGGGGATTTCCAAGTCTCCACCCCATTGACGTC
AATGGGAGTTTGTTTTGGCACCAAAATCAACGGGACTTTCCAAAATGTCGTAATAACCCCGCCCCGTTGA
CGCAAATGGGCGGTAGGCGTGTACGGTGGGAGGTCTATATAAGCAGAGCTCGTTTAGTGAACCGTCAGAT
CCTCACTCTCTTCCGCATCGCTGTCTGCGAGGGCCAGCTGTTGGGCTCGCGGTTGAGGACAAACTCTTCG
CGGTCTTTCCAGTACTCTTGGATCGGAAACCCGTCGGCCTCCGAACGGTACTCCGCCACCGAGGGACCTG
AGCGAGTCCGCATCGACCGGATCGGAAAACCTCTCGAGAAAGGCGTCTAACCAGTCACAGTCGCAAGGTA
GGCTGAGCACCGTGGCGGGCGGCAGCGGGTGGCGGTCGGGGTTGTTTCTGGCGGAGGTGCTGCTGATGAT
GTAATTAAAGTAGGCGGTCTTGAGACGGCGGATGGTCGAGGTGAGGTGTGGCAGGCTTGAGATCCAGCTG
TTGGGGTGAGTACTCCCTCTCAAAAGCGGGCATTACTTCTGCGCTAAGATTGTCAGTTTCCAAAAACGAG
GAGGATTTGATATTCACCTGGCCCGATCTGGCCATACACTTGAGTGACAATGACATCCACTTTGCCTTTC
TCTCCACAGGTGTCCACTCCCAGGTCCAAGTTTAAACTGCGGCCGCCACCATGGTCCCTCTGCTGAGATG
CGTGCCCAGAGTGCTGGGAAGCAGCGTGGCCGGACTGAGAGCCGCTGCCCCTGCCAGCCCTTTCAGACAG
CTGCTGCAGCCTGCCCCCAGACTGTGCACCAGACCCTTCGGCCTGCTGTCCGTGAGAGCCGGCAGCGAGA
GAAGGCCTGGCCTGCTGAGGCCACGAGGACCTTGTGCCTGCGGCTGTGGCTGTGGCAGCCTGCACACCGA
CGGCGACAAGGCTTTCGTCGACTTCCTGAGCGACGAGATCAAAGAGGAACGGAAGATCCAGAAGCACAAG
ACCCTGCCCAAGATGAGCGGCGGCTGGGAGCTGGAACTGAACGGCACCGAGGCCAAGCTCGTGCGGAAGG
TGGCCGGCGAGAAGATCACCGTGACCTTCAACATCAACAACAGCATCCCCCCCACCTTCGACGGCGAGGA
AGAACCCAGCCAGGGCCAGAAGGTGGAGGAACAGGAACCCGAGCTGACCAGCACCCCCAACTTCGTGGTG
GAAGTGATCAAGAACGACGACGGCAAGAAAGCCCTGGTGCTGGACTGCCACTACCCCGAGGACGAAGTGG
GCCAGGAAGATGAGGCCGAGAGCGACATCTTCAGCATCCGGGAGGTGTCCTTCCAGAGCACCGGCGAGAG
CGAGTGGAAGGACACCAACTACACCCTGAACACCGACAGCCTGGACTGGGCCCTGTACGACCACCTGATG
GACTTTCTGGCCGACCGGGGCGTGGACAACACCTTCGCCGACGAACTGGTGGAGCTGTCCACCGCCCTGG
AACACCAGGAATACATCACCTTTCTGGAAGATCTGAAGTCCTTCGTGAAGTCCCAGGGCGCGCC
