>Addgene plasmid #53330 | C1QBP-bio-His | addgene partial sequence | sequence record 94483 | pMT2-F 5'-TTGCCTTTCTCTCCACAGGT-3'
ACTGCGGCCGCCACCATGGTCCCTCTGCTGAGATGCGTGCCCAGAGTGCTGGGAAGCAGCGTGGCCGGAC
TGAGAGCCGCTGCCCCTGCCAGCCCTTTCAGACAGCTGCTGCAGCCTGCCCCCAGACTGTGCACCAGACC
CTTCGGCCTGCTGTCCGTGAGAGCCGGCAGCGAGAGAAGGCCTGGCCTGCTGAGGCCACGAGGACCTTGT
GCCTGCGGCTGTGGCTGTGGCAGCCTGCACACCGACGGCGACAAGGCTTTCGTCGACTTCCTGAGCGACG
AGATCAAAGAGGAACGGAAGATCCAGAAGCACAAGACCCTGCCCAAGATGAGCGGCGGCTGGGAGCTGGA
ACTGAACGGCACCGAGGCCAAGCTCGTGCGGAAGGTGGCCGGCGAGAAGATCACCGTGACCTTCAACATC
AACAACAGCATCCCCCCCACCTTCGACGGCGAGGAAGAACCCAGCCAGGGCCAGAAGGTGGAGGAACAGG
AACCCGAGCTGACCAGCACCCCCAACTTCGTGGTGGAAGTGATCAAGAACGACGACGGCAAGAAAGCCCT
GGTGCTGGACTGCCACTACCCCGAGGACGAAGTGGGCCAGGAAGATGAGGCCGAGAGCGACATCTTCAGC
ATCCGGGAGGTGTCCTTCCAGAGCACCGGCGAGAGCGAGTGGAAGGACACCAACTACACCCTGAACACCG
ACAGCCTGGACTGGGCCCTGTACGACCACCTGATGGACTTTCTGGCCGACCGGGGCGTGGACAACACCTT
CGCCGACGAACTGGTGGAGCTGTCCACCGCCCTGGAACACCAGGAATACATCACCTTTCTGGAAGATCTG
AAGTCCTTCGTGAAGTCCCAGGGCGCGCCGTCGACCTCCATCACGGCCTATAA
