>Addgene plasmid #53330 | C1QBP-bio-His | addgene partial sequence | sequence record 94762 | rb_glob_PA_term-R 5'-CCCATATGTCCTTCCGAGTG-3'
ATAAATTTCCTTTATTAGCCAGAGGTCGAGGTCGGGGGATCCTTAATTAATCACGTGTCTAGACTCAATG
GTGGTGATGGTGGTGGGGGCCCAGAGGGGCCAGAGGAGGCAGGTTCCTGTCCCTGTGGTTCCACAGCATC
TTCTGGGCGTCCAGGATGTGGTGCAGGCTGCCGGAATTCAACCCTTTGGATAAAACCTGGATCTTGGAGT
CCATCTTGACCTCTTCACCTTCACTCAGTAGACATTGCCACACCCCTGCTTCAGGGGCCTGCACTTGAAT
CACTTTCTCCTGCCTGGAGACCCTGGCCTCCTGATTCTCCTGCTTCAAGATCAGTCTCATCTTGGGTGAG
GTGGGTCCCATCACCTCACAGGTCAAAGTGTTGCTGTCGGGCTGAGTCACTTTCATCACCACCAGGTTCA
CTTCCTGATACAGTATCCCTCTGTCCAGAGTCAGGGTCAGGTTGCCAGAACCAGCAAACTGAAGGGAGAC
CTGGGGTATCTGAAGGGTGAGTGGGAGCGTTTCGGACAGCTGGAACTTGGGGTTGCTAGTAGACTTCTGC
ACAGACACCTTTTGGTTCTTTAGGGAGAAGGTGATCCAGGACTGGGAAGAAGGAGCCTTCTCTGCCTTCC
ATCTCAACTCTCCCTGCAGGCTTTCCTCTCCAAGGTTGAGTGGGAAGGAGAACTCCGCTGACTCCCCCTC
ACTCTTATAGGCCGTGATGGAGGTCGACGGCGCGCCCTGGGACTTCACGAAGGACTTCAGATCTTCCAGA
AAGGTGATGTATTCCTGGTGTTCCAGGGCGGTGGACAGCTCCACCAGTTCGTCGGCG
